Addgene plasmid #135957: pU6-Sp-pegRNA-RNF2_+5GtoT
Purpose: S. pyogenes pegRNA for +5 G to T edit at the RNF2 site of human cells using prime editing
Depositing lab: David Liu. Depositing organization: Broad Institute. Publication: Search-and-replace genome editing without double-strand breaks or donor DNA. Anzalone AV, Randolph PB, Davis JR, Sousa AA, Koblan LW, Levy JM, Chen PJ, Wilson C, Newby GA, Raguram A, Liu DR. Nature. 2019 Oct 21. pii: 10.1038/s41586-019-1711-4. doi: 10.1038/s41586-019-1711-4. PubMed 31634902.
Backbone
  Vector backbone: pU6
  Vector type: Mammalian Expression
Growth in bacteria
  Bacterial resistance: Ampicillin, 100 μg/mL
  Growth temperature: 37°C
  Growth strain: DH5alpha
  Copy number: High Copy
Gene/Insert
  Gene/Insert name: RNF2_5GtoT pegRNA
  Species: Synthetic
  Insert size (bp): 125
  Mutation: See manuscript
  Promoter: U6
  Cloning method: Ligation Independent Cloning
  Sequencing primers: 5′ T7-forward; 3′ BGH-reverse
Terms and licenses: Academic/Nonprofit Terms; Industry Terms: Not Available to Industry
How to cite: pU6-Sp-pegRNA-RNF2_+5GtoT was a gift from David Liu (Addgene plasmid # 135957 ; http://n2t.net/addgene:135957 ; RRID:Addgene_135957)
