[The description below was written by a language model from this plasmid's Addgene catalogue record, the feature table of its GenBank file and pLannotate feature annotations shown in this document.]
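Description:
pU6-Sp-pegRNA-RNF2_+5GtoT is a compact (about 2.3 kb) mammalian expression plasmid on the pU6 backbone that transcribes a single prime editing guide RNA (pegRNA) in human cells. It is propagated in E. coli from a high-copy ColE1/pUC-type origin and selected with ampicillin through a β-lactamase (AmpR) gene driven by its own bla promoter. The plasmid carries no mammalian selection marker, reporter or protein-coding payload, so it is suited to transient delivery alongside other components.

The payload is a synthetic 125 bp pegRNA cassette placed directly downstream of the human U6 promoter, an RNA polymerase III promoter commonly used for small RNA expression. The annotated cassette consists of a 20 nt spacer targeting the RNF2 site, the 76 nt Streptococcus pyogenes Cas9 guide RNA scaffold, and a 3′ extension made up of a 14 nt reverse transcriptase template followed by a 15 nt segment labelled "annealing", which corresponds to the primer binding site. In prime editing, the spacer and scaffold direct a Cas9 nickase–reverse transcriptase fusion to the target. The nicked DNA strand then pairs with the annealing segment, and the reverse transcriptase copies the template into the genome. The template here carries the annotated G to T change, giving the +5 G to T substitution at RNF2. The prime editor protein is not encoded on this plasmid and must be supplied separately.

Automated annotation of the sequenced plasmid agrees with the submitted map and additionally flags a short attB1-like fragment upstream of the U6 promoter, which is probably a backbone remnant with no stated role.
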