LOCUS       Exported 2302 bp ds-DNA circular SYN 05-JUN-2019
DEFINITION  synthetic circular DNA
ACCESSION   .
VERSION     .
KEYWORDS    .
SOURCE      synthetic DNA construct
  ORGANISM  synthetic DNA construct
REFERENCE   1 (bases 1 to 2302)
  AUTHORS   AVA
  TITLE     Direct Submission
  JOURNAL   Exported Wednesday, Nov 6, 2019 from SnapGene 5.0.0
            https://www.snapgene.com
FEATURES             Location/Qualifiers
     source          1..2302
                     /organism="synthetic DNA construct"
                     /mol_type="other DNA"
     primer_bind     24..46
                     /label=AVA037
     promoter        82..330
                     /label=U6 promoter
                     /note="RNA polymerase III promoter for human U6 snRNA"
     primer_bind     189..208
                     /label=KZ396
     primer_bind     253..272
                     /label=LKO.1 5'
     primer_bind     complement(312..353)
                     /label=AVA091
     primer_bind     326..374
                     /label=AVA092
     misc_feature    331..350
                     /label=spacer
     misc_RNA        351..426
                     /label=gRNA scaffold
                     /note="guide RNA scaffold for the Streptococcus pyogenes
                     CRISPR/Cas9 system"
     misc_feature    427..440
                     /label=RT template
     misc_feature    436
                     /label=G to T
     misc_feature    441..455
                     /label=annealing
     primer_bind     complement(478..501)
                     /label=AVA038
     rep_origin      complement(553..1141)
                     /direction=LEFT
                     /label=ori
                     /note="high-copy-number ColE1/pMB1/pBR322/pUC origin of
                     replication"
     misc_feature    complement(716..735)
                     /label=KZ397
     primer_bind     1216..1235
                     /label=ACK562
     CDS             complement(1312..2172)
                     /codon_start=1
                     /gene="bla"
                     /product="beta-lactamase"
                     /label=AmpR
                     /note="confers resistance to ampicillin, carbenicillin, and
                     related antibiotics"
                     /translation="MSIQHFRVALIPFFAAFCLPVFAHPETLVKVKDAEDQLGARVGYI
                     ELDLNSGKILESFRPEERFPMMSTFKVLLCGAVLSRIDAGQEQLGRRIHYSQNDLVEYS
                     PVTEKHLTDGMTVRELCSAAITMSDNTAANLLLTTIGGPKELTAFLHNMGDHVTRLDRW
                     EPELNEAIPNDERDTTMPVAMATTLRKLLTGELLTLASRQQLIDWMEADKVAGPLLRSA
                     LPAGWFIADKSGAGERGSRGIIAALGPDGKPSRIVVIYTTGSQATMDERNRQIAEIGAS
                     LIKHW"
     primer_bind     1718..1737
                     /label=ACK563
     promoter        complement(2173..2277)
                     /gene="bla"
                     /label=AmpR promoter
     promoter        complement(2214..2242)
                     /label=amp prom
ORIGIN
        1 gacgtcgcta gctgtacaaa aaagcaggct ttaaaggaac caattcagtc gactggatcc
       61 ggtaccaagg tcgggcagga agagggccta tttcccatga ttccttcata tttgcatata
      121 cgatacaagg ctgttagaga gataattaga attaatttga ctgtaaacac aaagatatta
      181 gtacaaaata cgtgacgtag aaagtaataa tttcttgggt agtttgcagt tttaaaatta
      241 tgttttaaaa tggactatca tatgcttacc gtaacttgaa agtatttcga tttcttggct
      301 ttatatatct tgtggaaagg acgaaacacc gtcatcttag tcattacctg gttttagagc
      361 tagaaatagc aagttaaaat aaggctagtc cgttatcaac ttgaaaaagt ggcaccgagt
      421 cggtgcaacg aacacatcag gtaatgacta agatgttttt ttgggccgct cgaggtacct
      481 ctctacatat gacatgtgag caaaaggcca gcaaaaggcc aggaaccgta aaaaggccgc
      541 gttgctggcg tttttccata ggctccgccc ccctgacgag catcacaaaa atcgacgctc
      601 aagtcagagg tggcgaaacc cgacaggact ataaagatac caggcgtttc cccctggaag
      661 ctccctcgtg cgctctcctg ttccgaccct gccgcttacc ggatacctgt ccgcctttct
      721 cccttcggga agcgtggcgc tttctcatag ctcacgctgt aggtatctca gttcggtgta
      781 ggtcgttcgc tccaagctgg gctgtgtgca cgaacccccc gttcagcccg accgctgcgc
      841 cttatccggt aactatcgtc ttgagtccaa cccggtaaga cacgacttat cgccactggc
      901 agcagccact ggtaacagga ttagcagagc gaggtatgta ggcggtgcta cagagttctt
      961 gaagtggtgg cctaactacg gctacactag aagaacagta tttggtatct gcgctctgct
     1021 gaagccagtt accttcggaa aaagagttgg tagctcttga tccggcaaac aaaccaccgc
     1081 tggtagcggt ggtttttttg tttgcaagca gcagattacg cgcagaaaaa aaggatctca
     1141 agaagatcct ttgatctttt ctacggggtc tgacgctcag tggaacgaaa actcacgtta
     1201 agggattttg gtcatgagat tatcaaaaag gatcttcacc tagatccttt taaattaaaa
     1261 atgaagtttt aaatcaatct aaagtatata tgagtaaact tggtctgaca gttaccaatg
     1321 cttaatcagt gaggcaccta tctcagcgat ctgtctattt cgttcatcca tagttgcctg
     1381 actccccgtc gtgtagataa ctacgatacg ggagggctta ccatctggcc ccagtgctgc
     1441 aatgataccg cgagacccac gctcaccggc tccagattta tcagcaataa accagccagc
     1501 cggaagggcc gagcgcagaa gtggtcctgc aactttatcc gcctccatcc agtctattaa
     1561 ttgttgccgg gaagctagag taagtagttc gccagttaat agtttgcgca acgttgttgc
     1621 cattgctaca ggcatcgtgg tgtcacgctc gtcgtttggt atggcttcat tcagctccgg
     1681 ttcccaacga tcaaggcgag ttacatgatc ccccatgttg tgcaaaaaag cggttagctc
     1741 cttcggtcct ccgatcgttg tcagaagtaa gttggccgca gtgttatcac tcatggttat
     1801 ggcagcactg cataattctc ttactgtcat gccatccgta agatgctttt ctgtgactgg
     1861 tgagtactca accaagtcat tctgagaata gtgtatgcgg cgaccgagtt gctcttgccc
     1921 ggcgtcaata cgggataata ccgcgccaca tagcagaact ttaaaagtgc tcatcattgg
     1981 aaaacgttct tcggggcgaa aactctcaag gatcttaccg ctgttgagat ccagttcgat
     2041 gtaacccact cgtgcaccca actgatcttc agcatctttt actttcacca gcgtttctgg
     2101 gtgagcaaaa acaggaaggc aaaatgccgc aaaaaaggga ataagggcga cacggaaatg
     2161 ttgaatactc atactcttcc tttttcaata ttattgaagc atttatcagg gttattgtct
     2221 catgagcgga tacatatttg aatgtattta gaaaaataaa caaatagggg ttccgcgcac
     2281 atttccccga aaagtgccac ct
//
