Features (pLannotate 1.2.2; 6 found; start..end, strand, type, name):
     31..891     -  CDS            AmpR: β-lactamase; bla; confers resistance to ampicillin, carbenicillin, and related antibiotics
    892..996     -  promoter       AmpR promoter: bla
   1034..1051    +  protein_bind   attB1 (fragment): mutant version of attB; recombination site for the Gateway® BP reaction BP Clonase™
   1103..1343    +  promoter       U6 promoter: RNA polymerase III promoter for human U6 snRNA
   1372..1447    +  misc_RNA       gRNA scaffold: guide RNA scaffold for the Streptococcus pyogenes CRISPR/Cas9 system
   1574..2162    -  rep_origin     ori: high-copy-number ColE1/pMB1/pBR322/pUC origin of replication
>Addgene plasmid #135957 | pU6-Sp-pegRNA-RNF2_+5GtoT | addgene full sequence | sequence record 354425 | Addgene NGS Result
AAGTATATATGAGTAAACTTGGTCTGACAGTTACCAATGCTTAATCAGTGAGGCACCTATCTCAGCGATC
TGTCTATTTCGTTCATCCATAGTTGCCTGACTCCCCGTCGTGTAGATAACTACGATACGGGAGGGCTTAC
CATCTGGCCCCAGTGCTGCAATGATACCGCGAGATCCACGCTCACCGGCTCCAGATTTATCAGCAATAAA
CCAGCCAGCCGGAAGGGCCGAGCGCAGAAGTGGTCCTGCAACTTTATCCGCCTCCATCCAGTCTATTAAT
TGTTGCCGGGAAGCTAGAGTAAGTAGTTCGCCAGTTAATAGTTTGCGCAACGTTGTTGCCATTGCTACAG
GCATCGTGGTGTCACGCTCGTCGTTTGGTATGGCTTCATTCAGCTCCGGTTCCCAACGATCAAGGCGAGT
TACATGATCCCCCATGTTGTGCAAAAAAGCGGTTAGCTCCTTCGGTCCTCCGATCGTTGTCAGAAGTAAG
TTGGCCGCAGTGTTATCACTCATGGTTATGGCAGCACTGCATAATTCTCTTACTGTCATGCCATCCGTAA
GATGCTTTTCTGTGACTGGTGAGTACTCAACCAAGTCATTCTGAGAATAGTGTATGCGGCGACCGAGTTG
CTCTTGCCCGGCGTCAATACGGGATAATACCGCGCCACATAGCAGAACTTTAAAAGTGCTCATCATTGGA
AAACGTTCTTCGGGGCGAAAACTCTCAAGGATCTTACCGCTGTTGAGATCCAGTTCGATGTAACCCACTC
GTGCACCCAACTGATCTTCAGCATCTTTTACTTTCACCAGCGTTTCTGGGTGAGCAAAAACAGGAAGGCA
AAATGCCGCAAAAAAGGGAATAAGGGCGACACGGAAATGTTGAATACTCATACTCTTCCTTTTTCAATAT
TATTGAAGCATTTATCAGGGTTATTGTCTCATGAGCGGATACATATTTGAATGTATTTAGAAAAATAAAC
AAATAGGGGTTCCGCGCACATTTCCCCGAAAAGTGCCACCTGACGTCGCTAGCTGTACAAAAAAGCAGGC
TTTAAAGGAACCAATTCAGTCGACTGGATCCGGTACCAAGGTCGGGCAGGAAGAGGGCCTATTTCCCATG
ATTCCTTCATATTTGCATATACGATACAAGGCTGTTAGAGAGATAATTAGAATTAATTTGACTGTAAACA
CAAAGATATTAGTACAAAATACGTGACGTAGAAAGTAATAATTTCTTGGGTAGTTTGCAGTTTTAAAATT
ATGTTTTAAAATGGACTATCATATGCTTACCGTAACTTGAAAGTATTTCGATTTCTTGGCTTTATATATC
TTGTGGAAAGGACGAAACACCGTCATCTTAGTCATTACCTGGTTTTAGAGCTAGAAATAGCAAGTTAAAA
TAAGGCTAGTCCGTTATCAACTTGAAAAAGTGGCACCGAGTCGGTGCAACGAACACATCAGGTAATGACT
AAGATGTTTTTTTGGGCCGCTCGAGGTACCTCTCTACATATGACATGTGAGCAAAAGGCCAGCAAAAGGC
CAGGAACCGTAAAAAGGCCGCGTTGCTGGCGTTTTTCCATAGGCTCCGCCCCCCTGACGAGCATCACAAA
AATCGACGCTCAAGTCAGAGGTGGCGAAACCCGACAGGACTATAAAGATACCAGGCGTTTCCCCCTGGAA
GCTCCCTCGTGCGCTCTCCTGTTCCGACCCTGCCGCTTACCGGATACCTGTCCGCCTTTCTCCCTTCGGG
AAGCGTGGCGCTTTCTCATAGCTCACGCTGTAGGTATCTCAGTTCGGTGTAGGTCGTTCGCTCCAAGCTG
GGCTGTGTGCACGAACCCCCCGTTCAGCCCGACCGCTGCGCCTTATCCGGTAACTATCGTCTTGAGTCCA
ACCCGGTAAGACACGACTTATCGCCACTGGCAGCAGCCACTGGTAACAGGATTAGCAGAGCGAGGTATGT
AGGCGGTGCTACAGAGTTCTTGAAGTGGTGGCCTAACTACGGCTACACTAGAAGAACAGTATTTGGTATC
TGCGCTCTGCTGAAGCCAGTTACCTTCGGAAAAAGAGTTGGTAGCTCTTGATCCGGCAAACAAACCACCG
CTGGTAGCGGTGGTTTTTTTGTTTGCAAGCAGCAGATTACGCGCAGAAAAAAAGGATCTCAAGAAGATCC
TTTGATCTTTTCTACGGGGTCTGACGCTCAGTGGAACGAAAACTCACGTTAAGGGATTTTGGTCATGAGA
TTATCAAAAAGGATCTTCACCTAGATCCTTTTAAATTAAAAATGAAGTTTTAAATCAATCTA
